>Addgene plasmid #165773 | p3xP3-Hsp70b | addgene full sequence | sequence record 334949 | Addgene NGS Result
CAAGAAGATCCTTTGATCTTTTCTACGGGGTCTGACGCTCAGTGGAACGAAAACTCACGTTAAGGGATTT
TGGTCATGAGATTATCAAAAAGGATCTTCACCTAGATCCTTTTAAATTAAAAATGAAGTTTTAAATCAAT
CTAAAGTATATATGAGTAAACTTGGTCTGACAGTTACCAATGCTTAATCAGTGAGGCACCTATCTCAGCG
ATCTGTCTATTTCGTTCATCCATAGTTGCCTGACTCCCCGTCGTGTAGATAACTACGATACGGGAGGGCT
TACCATCTGGCCCCAGTGCTGCAATGATACCGCGCGACCCACGCTCACCGGCTCCAGATTTATCAGCAAT
AAACCAGCCAGCCGGAAGGGCCGAGCGCAGAAGTGGTCCTGCAACTTTATCCGCCTCCATCCAGTCTATT
AATTGTTGCCGGGAAGCTAGAGTAAGTAGTTCGCCAGTTAATAGTTTGCGCAACGTTGTTGCCATTGCTA
CAGGCATCGTGGTGTCACGCTCGTCGTTTGGTATGGCTTCATTCAGCTCCGGTTCCCAACGATCAAGGCG
AGTTACATGATCCCCCATGTTGTGCAAAAAAGCGGTTAGCTCCTTCGGTCCTCCGATCGTTGTCAGAAGT
AAGTTGGCCGCAGTGTTATCACTCATGGTTATGGCAGCACTGCATAATTCTCTTACTGTCATGCCATCCG
TAAGATGCTTTTCTGTGACTGGTGAGTACTCAACCAAGTCATTCTGAGAATAGTGTATGCGGCGACCTAG
TTGCTCTTGCCCGGCGTCAATACGGGATAATACCGCGCCACATAGCAGAACTTTAAAAGTGCTCATCATT
GGAAAACGTTCTTCGGGGCGAAAACTCTCAAGGATCTTACCGCTGTTGAGATCCAGTTCGATGTAACCCA
CTCGTGCACCCAACTGATCTTCAGCATCTTTTACTTTCACCAGCGTTTCTGGGTGAGCAAAAACAGGAAG
GCAAAATGCCGCAAAAAAGGGAATAAGGGCGACACGGAAATGTTGAATACTCATACTCTTCCTTTTTCAA
TATTATTGAAGCATTTATCAGGGTTATTGTCTCATGAGCGGATACATATTTGAATGTATTTAGAAAAATA
AACAAATAGGGGTTCCGCGCACATTTCCCCGAAAAGTGCCACCTGATGCGGTGTGAAATACCGCACAGAT
GCGTAAGTAGAAAATACCGCATCAGGAAATTGTAAGCGTTAATATTTTGTTAAAATTCGCGTTAAATTTT
TGTTAAATCAGCTCATTTTTTAACCAATAGGCCGAAATCGGCAAAATCCCTTATAAATCAAAAGAATAGA
CCGAGATAGGGT
[37 nt withheld, positions 1343-1379]
AAAGAACGTGGACTCCAACGTCAAAGGGCGAAAAACCGTCTATCAGGGCGCTGGCCCACTACGTGAACCA
TCACCCT
[91 nt withheld, positions 1457-1547]
G
[124 nt withheld, positions 1549-1672]
CCATTCGTAACATTGTAGAAACGCAAAAAGGCCATCCGTCAGGATGGCCTTCTGCTTAATTTGATGCCTG
GCAGTTTATGGCGGGCGTCCTGCCCGCCACCCTTTCAGCCAAAAAACTTAAGACCGCCGGTCTTGTCCAC
TACCTTGCAGTAATGCGGTGGACAGGATCGGCGGTTTTCTTTTCTCTTCTCAATGTAAAACGACGGCCAG
TGAATTGTAATACGACTCACTATAGGGTGAATTCCGCTTAGGACCTTAGATATTGATCTCAAGGTCTCGC
ATTTTGTTTTCCTCCTTTGAGAGTTCTCTTCTTGTATTCAATAATTACTTCTTGGCAGATTTCAGTAGTT
GCAGTTGATTTACTTGGTTGCTGGTTACTTTTAATTGATTCACTTTAACTTGCACTTTACTGCAGATTGT
TTAGCTTGTTCAGCTGCGCTTGTTTATTTGCTTAGCTTTCGCTTAGCGACGTGTTCACTTTGCTTGTTTG
AATTGAATTGTCGCTCCGTAGACGAAGCGCCTCTATTTATACTCCGGCGCTCTTTTCGCGAACATTCGAG
GCGCGCTCTCTCGAACCAACGAGAGCAGTATGCCGTTTACTGTGTGACAGAGTGAGAGAGCATTAGTGCA
GAGAGGGAGCGACCCAAAAAGAAAAGAGAGAATAACGAATAACGGCCAGAGAAATTTCTCGAGTTTTCTT
TCTGCCAAACAAATGACCTACCACAATAACCAGTTTGTTTTGGGATTCTAGGGGAGAGGGTTCGAAATCG
ATAAGCTTGGATCCTAATTGAATTAGCTCTAATTGAATTAGTCTCTAATTGAATTAGATCCCTCCCGAGA
CCACTCATCGCCCAATCACTAGTGAATTCGTTCTATAGTGTCACCTAAATACCATAGAGCCGTTGGTCAT
AGCTGTTTCCTGTCGGACCAAAACGAAAAAAGGCCCCCCTTTCGGGAGGCCTCTTTTCTGGAATTTGGTA
CCGAGCAGGCATCAAATAAAACGAAAGGCTCAGTCGAAAGACTGGGCCTTTCGTTTTATCTGTTGTTTGT
CGGTGAACGCTCTCTGACCTTCCGCTTCCTCGCTCACTGACTCGCTGCGCTCGGTCGTTCGGCTGCGGCG
AGCGGTATCAGCTCACTCAAAGGCGGTAATACGGTTATCCACAGAATCAGGGGATAACGCAGGAAAGAAC
ATGTGAGCAAAAGGCCAGCAAAAGGCCAGGAACCGTAAAAAGGCCGCGTTGCTGGCGTTTTTCCATAGGC
TCCGCCCCCCTGACGAGCATCACAAAAATCGACGCTCAAGTCAGAGGTGGCGAAACCCGACAGGACTATA
AAGATACCAGGCGTTTCCCCCTGGAAGCTCCCTCGTGCGCTCTCCTGTTCCGACCCTGCCGCTTACCGGA
TACCTGTCCGCCTTTCTCCCTTCGGGAAGCGTGGCGCTTTCTCATAGCTCACGCTGTAGGTATCTCAGTT
CGGTGTAGGTCGTTCGCTCCAAGCTGGGCTGTGTGCACGAACCCCCCGTTCAGCCCGACCGCTGCGCCTT
ATCCGGTAACTATCGTCTTGAGTCCAACCCGGTAAGACACGACTTATCGCCACTGGCAGCAGCCACTGGT
AACAGGATTAGCAGAGCGAGGTATGTAGGCGGTGCTACAGAGTTCTTGAAGTGGTGGCCTAACTACGGCT
ACACTAGAAGAACAGTATTTGGTATCTGCGCTCTGCTGAAGCCAGTTACCTTCGGAAAAAGAGTTGGTAG
CTCTTGATCCGGCAAACAAACCACCGCTGGTAGCGGTGGTTTTTTTGTTTGCAAGCAGCAGATTACGCGC
AGAAAAAAAGGATCT
Features (pLannotate 1.2.2; 11 found; start..end, strand, type, name):
    174..1034    -  CDS            AmpR: β-lactamase; bla; confers resistance to ampicillin, carbenicillin, and related antibiotics
   1035..1139    -  promoter       AmpR promoter: bla
   1166..1216    +  misc_feature   bom (fragment): basis of mobility region from pBR322
   1217..1672    -  rep_origin     f1 ori (sequence partly withheld): f1 bacteriophage origin of replication; arrow indicates direction of (+) strand synthesis
   1698..1725    -  terminator     rrnB T2 terminator: transcription terminator T2 from the E. coli rrnB gene
   1866..1887    -  CDS            lacZα (fragment): LacZα fragment of β-galactosidase; lacZ fragment
   1890..1908    +  promoter       T7 promoter: promoter for bacteriophage T7 RNA polymerase
   1972..2423    -  promoter       hsp70 promoter: Drosophila melanogaster hsp70Bb promoter
   2544..2562    -  promoter       SP6 promoter: promoter for bacteriophage SP6 RNA polymerase
   2665..2736    +  terminator     rrnB T1 terminator: transcription terminator T1 from the E. coli rrnB gene
   2922..3       -  rep_origin     ori (across the origin): high-copy-number ColE1/pMB1/pBR322/pUC origin of replication
