[The description below was written by a language model from this plasmid's Addgene catalogue record and pLannotate feature annotations shown in this document.]
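Description:
p3xP3-Hsp70b is a small promoter-part plasmid built in the pUPD2 backbone, a domestication/entry-type vector, and catalogued as an insect expression reagent for Drosophila melanogaster. It is propagated in E. coli as a high-copy plasmid from a ColE1/pUC-type origin and selected with ampicillin through a β-lactamase gene driven by its native bla promoter. The backbone also carries an f1 phage origin, a fragment of the pBR322 bom region, and rrnB T1 and T2 transcription terminators that bracket the cloning region and insulate it from read-through transcription. A remnant of lacZα is annotated next to the insert, consistent with the insert having replaced or disrupted a blue/white screening cassette, and T7 and SP6 phage promoters flank the insert site.

The payload is a roughly 535 bp regulatory element with no coding sequence: the Drosophila hsp70Bb promoter fused to the synthetic 3xP3 eye driver. 3xP3 is an artificial enhancer made of three Pax6-type binding sites that directs expression in the eyes when coupled to a basal promoter, here supplied by the hsp70 sequence. The automated annotation detects only the hsp70 promoter (about 450 bp); the 3xP3 portion is not labelled, and presumably lies in the unannotated sequence adjoining it within the insert. The 5′ cloning site is recorded as unknown.

The depositor describes the plasmid simply as a promoter, so it serves as a building block to be combined with a marker or other coding part in fly transgenesis vectors. It comes from work on multiplexed drug-based selection and counterselection in Drosophila, although the record does not state which downstream constructs use it.
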