Addgene plasmid #165773: p3xP3-Hsp70b
Purpose: HSP70B Promoter fused to synthetic 3xP3 eye driver
Depositing lab: Koen Venken. Depositing organization: Baylor College of Medicine. Publication: Multiplexed drug-based selection and counterselection genetic manipulations in Drosophila. Matinyan N, Karkhanis MS, Gonzalez Y, Jain A, Saltzman A, Malovannaya A, Sarrion-Perdigones A, Dierick HA, Venken KJT. Cell Rep. 2021 Sep 14;36(11):109700. doi: 10.1016/j.celrep.2021.109700. PubMed 34525356.
Backbone
  Vector backbone: pUPD2
  Backbone size w/o insert (bp): 2955
  Vector type: Insect Expression
Growth in bacteria
  Bacterial resistance: Ampicillin, 100 μg/mL
  Growth temperature: 37°C
  Growth strain: DH10B
  Copy number: High Copy
Gene/Insert
  Gene/Insert name: 3x3-Hsp70b
  Species: D. melanogaster (fly)
  Insert size (bp): 535
  Cloning method: Restriction Enzyme; 5′ cloning site Unknown (unknown if destroyed)
Terms and licenses: Academic/Nonprofit Terms; Industry Terms: Not Available to Industry
Depositor comments: Promoter
How to cite: p3xP3-Hsp70b was a gift from Koen Venken (Addgene plasmid # 165773 ; http://n2t.net/addgene:165773 ; RRID:Addgene_165773)
